Addgene plasmid #33078: pCMV-Flag-YAP-S127/D383A
Depositing lab: Kunliang Guan. Depositing organization: University of California, San Diego (UCSD). Publication: A coordinated phosphorylation by Lats and CK1 regulates YAP stability through SCF(beta-TRCP). Zhao B, Li L, Tumaneng K, Wang CY, Guan KL. Genes Dev. 2010 Jan 1. 24(1):72-85. 10.1101/gad.1843810 PubMed 20048001.
Backbone
  Vector backbone: pCMV
  Backbone size w/o insert (bp): 5000
  Vector type: Mammalian Expression
Growth in bacteria
  Bacterial resistance: Ampicillin, 100 μg/mL
  Growth temperature: 37°C
  Growth strain: DH5alpha
  Copy number: Unknown
Gene/Insert
  Gene/Insert name: YAP
  Species: H. sapiens (human)
  Mutation: S127A, D383A
  Entrez Gene: YAP1 (a.k.a. COB1, YAP, YAP-1, YAP2, YAP65, YKI)
  Promoter: CMV
  Tag / fusion protein: Flag (N terminal on insert)
  Cloning method: Restriction Enzyme; 5′ cloning site NA (unknown if destroyed); 3′ cloning site NA (unknown if destroyed)
  Sequencing primers: 5′ CMV-F; 3′ hGH-pA-R
Terms and licenses: Academic/Nonprofit Terms; Industry Terms: Not Available to Industry
How to cite: pCMV-Flag-YAP-S127/D383A was a gift from Kunliang Guan (Addgene plasmid # 33078 ; http://n2t.net/addgene:33078 ; RRID:Addgene_33078)
