[The description below was written by a language model from this plasmid's Addgene catalogue record.]
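Description:
pCMV-Flag-YAP-S127/D383A is a mammalian expression plasmid built on a pCMV backbone of about 5 kb (excluding the insert). It carries human YAP (YAP1) with an N-terminal Flag epitope tag. Expression is driven by the CMV promoter, a strong constitutive viral promoter suited to transient transfection of cultured mammalian cells. The plasmid is propagated in E. coli under ampicillin selection. The record does not state the origin of replication, the copy number or any mammalian selection marker. The listed 3′ sequencing primer anneals to a human growth hormone polyadenylation signal, which suggests that element terminates the transcript, although no feature table is available to confirm it. The cloning sites used to insert the gene are also not recorded.

The YAP coding sequence contains two substitutions, S127A and D383A. YAP is the transcriptional co-activator regulated by the Hippo pathway. S127 is generally known as a Lats kinase phosphorylation site whose modification promotes 14-3-3 binding and cytoplasmic retention, so changing it to alanine blocks that form of inhibition. The record does not explain the role of D383. The associated publication concerns coordinated phosphorylation by Lats and CK1 that controls YAP stability through the SCF(β-TRCP) ubiquitin ligase, so this residue plausibly relates to the degradation signal studied there. The construct is therefore suited to expressing a Flag-detectable YAP mutant for comparison with wild-type or other mutant forms. Such comparisons could examine localization, protein stability, ubiquitination or downstream activity, with the Flag tag allowing immunoblotting and immunoprecipitation.
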