>Addgene plasmid #33078 | pCMV-Flag-YAP-S127/D383A | addgene partial sequence | sequence record 41607 | CMV-F 5'-CGCAAATGGGCGGTAGGCGTG-3'
CAGAGCTCGTTTAGTGACCGTCAGAATTGATCTACCATGGACTACAAAGACGATGACGACAAGCTTGCGG
CCGCGAATTCAAGCTTAGCCACCATGGACTACAAAGACGATGACGATAAAGCAAGGCTCGAATCGGTACC
TAAGGATCCCGGGCAGCAGCCGCCGCCTCAACCGGCCCCCCAGGGCCAAGGGCAGCCGCCTTCGCAGCCC
CCGCAGGGGCAGGGCCCGCCGTCCGGACCCGGGCAACCGGCACCCGCGGCGACCCAGGCGGCGCCGCAGG
CACCCCCCGCCGGGCATCAGATCGTGCACGTCCGCGGGGACTCGGAGACCGACCTGGAGGCGCTCTTCAA
CGCCGTCATGAACCCCAAGACGGCCAACGTGCCCCAGACCGTGCCCATGAGGCTCCGGAAGCTGCCCGAC
TCCTTCTTCAAGCCGCCGGAGCCCAAATCCCACTCCCGACAGGCCAGTACTGATGCAGGCACTGCAGGAG
CCCTGACTCCACAGCATGTTCGAGCTCATGCCTCTCCAGCTTCTCTGCAGTTGGGAGCTGTTTCTCCTGG
GACACTGACCCCCACTGGAGTAGTCTCTGGCCCAGCAGCTACACCCACAGCTCAGCATCTTCGACAGTCT
TCTTTTGAGATACCTGATGATGTACCTCTGCCAGCAGGTTGGGAGATGGCAAAGACATCTTCTGGTCAGA
GATACTTCTTAAATCACATCGATCAGACAACAACATGGCAGGACCCCAGGAAGGCCATGCTGTCCCAGAT
GAACGTCACAGCCCCCACCAGTCCACCAGTGCAGCAGAATATGATGAACTCGGCTTCAGGTCCTCTTCCT
GATGGATGGGAACAAGCCATGACTCAGGATGGAGAAATTTACTATATAAACC
