>Addgene plasmid #33078 | pCMV-Flag-YAP-S127/D383A | addgene partial sequence | sequence record 41608 | hGH-pA-R 5'-CCAGCTTGGTTCCCAATAGA-3'
CACTTGCCCCTTGCTCCATACCACCCCCCTCCACCCCATAATATTATAGAAGGACACCTAGTCAGACAAA
ATGATGCAACTTAATTTTATTAGGACAAGGCTGGTGGGCACTGGAGTGGCAACTTCCAGGGCCAGGAGAG
GCACTGGGGAGGGGTCACAGGGATGCCACCCGGGATCCTCTAGACTCGAGCGGCCGCCACTGTGCTGGAT
ATCTGCAGAATTCAGTCTGCCTGAGGGCTCTATAACCATGTAAGAAAGCTTTCTTTATCTAGCTTGGTGG
CAGCCAAAACAGACTCCATGTCATTAAGGATGTCAGAACTCAAAGCTTCCTGCAGACTTGGCATCAGCTC
CTCTCCTTCTATGTTCATTCCATCTCCTTCCAGTGTTCCAAGGTCCACATTTGTCCCAGGAATGGCTTCA
AGGTAGTCTGGGAAACGGTTCTGCTGTGAGGGCAGGGTGCTTTGGTTGATAGTATCACCTGTATCCATCT
CATCCACACTGTTCAGGAAGTCATCTGGGGTTCGAGGGACACTGTAGCTGCTCATGCTTAGTCCACTGGC
TGTACTCTCATCTCGAGAGTGATAGGTGCCACTGTTAAGGAAAGGATCTGAGCTATTGGTCGTCATTGTT
CTCAATTCCTGAGACATCCCGGGAGAAGACACTGGATTTTGAGTCCCACCATCCTGCTCCAGTGTTGGTA
ACTGGCTACGCAGGGCTAACTCCTGCCGAAGCAGTTCTTGCTGTTTCAGCCGCAGC
